>Addgene plasmid #200201 | NES-Halo | addgene full sequence | sequence record 393124 | Addgene NGS Result
ACCCACGCTCACCGGCTCCAGATTTATCAGCAATAAACCAGCCAGCCGGAAGGGCCGAGCGCAGAAGTGG
TCCTGCAACTTTATCCGCCTCCATCCAGTCTATTAATTGTTGCCGGGAAGCTAGAGTAAGTAGTTCGCCA
GTTAATAGTTTGCGCAACGTTGTTGCCATTGCTACAGGCATCGTGGTGTCACGCTCGTCGTTTGGTATGG
CTTCATTCAGCTCCGGTTCCCAACGATCAAGGCGAGTTACATGATCCCCCATGTTGTGCAAAAAAGCGGT
TAGCTCCTTCGGTCCTCCGATCGTTGTCAGAAGTAAGTTGGCCGCAGTGTTATCACTCATGGTTATGGCA
GCACTGCATAATTCTCTTACTGTCATGCCATCCGTAAGATGCTTTTCTGTGACTGGTGAGTACTCAACCA
AGTCATTCTGAGAATAGTGTATGCGGCGACCGAGTTGCTCTTGCCCGGCGTCAATACGGGATAATACCGC
GCCACATAGCAGAACTTTAAAAGTGCTCATCATTGGAAAACGTTCTTCGGGGCGAAAACTCTCAAGGATC
TTACCGCTGTTGAGATCCAGTTCGATGTAACCCACTCGTGCACCCAACTGATCTTCAGCATCTTTTACTT
TCACCAGCGTTTCTGGGTGAGCAAAAACAGGAAGGCAAAATGCCGCAAAAAAGGGAATAAGGGCGACACG
GAAATGTTGAATACTCATACTCTTCCTTTTTCAATATTATTGAAGCATTTATCAGGGTTATTGTCTCATG
AGCGGATACATATTTGAATGTATTTAGAAAAATAAACAAATAGGGGTTCCGCGCACATTTCCCCGAAAAG
TGCCACCTAAATTGTAAGCGTTAATATTTTGTTAAAATTCGCGTTAAATTTTTGTTAAATCAGCTCATTT
TTTAACCAATAGGCCGAAATCGGCAAAATCCCTTATAAATCAAAAGAATAGACCGAGATAGGGT
[37 nt withheld, positions 975-1011]
AAAGAACGTGGACTCCAACGTCAAAGG
[49 nt withheld, positions 1039-1087]
T
[91 nt withheld, positions 1089-1179]
GATCGTGGCGAGG
[112 nt withheld, positions 1193-1304]
CCCATTCGCCATTCAGGCTGCGCAACTGTTGGGAAGGGCGATCGGTGCGGGCCTCTTCGCTATTACGCCA
GCTGGCGAAAGGGGGATGTGCTGCAAGGCGATTAAGTTGGGTAACGCCAGGGTTTTCCCAGTCACGACGT
TGTAAAACGACGGCCAGTGAGCGCGCCTCGTTCATTCACGTTTTTGAACCCGTGGAGGACGGGCAGACTC
GCGGTGCAAATGTGTTTTACAGCGTGATGGAGCAGATGAAGATGCTCGACACGCTGCAGAACACGCAGCT
AGATTAACCCTAGAAAGATAATCATATTGTGACGTACGTTAAAGATAATCATGTGTAAAATTGACGCATG
TGTTTTATCGGTCTGTATATCGAGGTTTATTTATTAATTTGAATAGATATTAAGTTTTATTATATTTACA
CTTACATACTAATAATAAATTCAACAAACAATTTATTTATGTTTATTTATTTATTAAAAAAAACAAAAAC
TCAAAATTTCTTCTATAAAGTAACAAAACTTTTATGAGGGACAGCCCCCCCCCAAAGCCCCCAGGGATGT
AATTACGTCCCTCCCCCGCTAGGGGGCAGCAGCGAGCCGCCCGGGGCTCCGCTCCGGTCCGGCGCTCCCC
CCGCATCCCCGAGCCGGCAGCGTGCGGGGACAGCCCGGGCACGGGGAAGGTGGCACGGGATCGCTTTCCT
CTGAACGCTTCTCGCTGCTCTTTGAGCCTGCAGACACCTGGGGGGATACGGGGAAAAGGCCTCCACGGCC
AAGGATCTGCGATCGCTCCGGTGCCCGTCAGTGGGCAGAGCGCACATCGCCCACAGTCCCCGAGAAGTTG
GGGGGAGGGGTCGGCAATTGAACGGGTGCCTAGAGAAGGTGGCGCGGGGTAAACTGGGAAAGTGATGTCG
TGTACTGGCTCCGCCTTTTTCCCGAGGGTGGGGGAGAACCGTATATAAGTGCAGTAGTCGCCGTGAACGT
TCTTTTTCGCAACGGGTTTGCCGCCAGAACACAGCTGAAGCTTCGAGGGGCTCGCATCTCTCCTTCACGC
GCCCGCCGCCCTACCTGAGGCCGCCATCCACGCCGGTTGAGTCGCGTTCTGCCGCCTCCCGCCTGTGGTG
CCTCCTGAACTGCGTCCGCCGTCTAGGTAAGTTTAAAGCTCAGGTCGAGACCGGGCCTTTGTCCGGCGCT
CCCTTGGAGCCTACCTAGACTCAGCCGGCTCTCCACGCTTTGCCTGACCCTGCTTGCTCAACTCTACGTC
TTTGTTTCGTTTTCTGTTCTGCGCCGTTACAGATCCAAGCTGTGACCGGCGCCTACTCTAGCCACCATGG
ACTACAAAGACCATGACGGTGATTATAAAGATCATGACATCGATTACAAGGATGACGATGACAAGCTTCT
TCAACTGCCTCCACTTGAAAGACTGACACTGGATCTGCAACTCCCCCCCCTTGAAAGACTGACACTGGAT
CTTCAGCTGCCTCCACTCGAAAGACTGACACTGGGCTCCATGGCAGAAATCGGTACTGGCTTTCCATTCG
ACCCCCATTATGTGGAAGTCCTGGGCGAGCGCATGCACTACGTCGATGTTGGTCCGCGCGATGGCACCCC
TGTGCTGTTCCTGCACGGTAACCCGACCTCCTCCTACGTGTGGCGCAACATCATCCCGCATGTTGCACCG
ACCCATCGCTGCATTGCTCCAGACCTGATCGGTATGGGCAAATCCGACAAACCAGACCTGGGTTATTTCT
TCGACGACCACGTCCGCTTCATGGATGCCTTCATCGAAGCCCTGGGTCTGGAAGAGGTCGTCCTGGTCAT
TCACGACTGGGGCTCCGCTCTGGGCTTCCACTGGGCCAAGCGCAATCCAGAGCGCGTCAAAGGTATTGCA
TTTATGGAGTTCATCCGCCCTATCCCGACCTGGGACGAATGGCCAGAATTTGCCCGCGAGACCTTCCAGG
CCTTCCGCACCACCGACGTCGGCCGCAAGCTGATCATCGATCAGAACGTTTTTATCGAGGGTACGCTGCC
GATGGGTGTCGTCCGCCCGCTGACTGAAGTCGAGATGGACCATTACCGCGTGCCGTTCCTGAATCCTGTT
GACCGCGAGCCACTGTGGCGCTTCCCAAACGAGCTGCCAATCGCCGGTGAGCCAGCGAACATCGTCGCGC
TGGTCGAAGAATACATGGACTGGCTGCACCAGTCCCCTGTCCCGAAGCTGCTGTTCTGGGGCACCCCAGG
CGTTCTGATCCCACCGGCCGAAGCCGCTCGCCTGGCCAAAAGCCTGCCTAACTGCAAGGCTGTGGACATC
GGCCCGGGTCTGAATCTGCTGCAAGAAGACAACCCGGACCTGATCGGCAGCGAGATCGCCCGCTGGCTGT
CGACGCTCGAGATTTCCGGCGAGCCAACCACTGAGGATCTGTACTTTCAGAGCGATAACTCCGGACTCAG
ATCCGCGGCCGCGCCCCTCTCCCTCCCCCCCCCCTAACGTTACTGGCCGAAGCCGCTTGGAATAAGGCCG
GTGTGCGTTTGTCTATATGTTATTTTCCACCATATTGCCGTCTTTTGGCAATGTGAGGGCCCGGAAACCT
GGCCCTGTCTTCTTGACGAGCATTCCTAGGGGTCTTTCCCCTCTCGCCAAAGGAATGCAAGGTCTGTTGA
ATGTCGTGAAGGAAGCAGTTCCTCTGGAAGCTTCTTGAAGACAAACAACGTCTGTAGCGACCCTTTGCAG
GCAGCGGAACCCCCCACCTGGCGACAGGTGCCTCTGCGGCCAAAAGCCACGTGTATAGGATACACCTGCA
AAGGCGGCACAACCCCAGTGCCACGTTGTGAGTTGGATAGTTGTGGAAAGAGTCAAATGGCTCTCCTCAA
GCGTATTCAACAAGGGGCTGAAGGATGCCCAGAAGGTACCCCATTGTATGGGATCTGATCTGGGGCCTCG
GTGCACATGCTTTACATGTGTTTAGTCGAGGTTAAAAAAACGTCTAGGCCCCCCGAACCACGGGGACGTG
GTTTTCCCTTGAAAAACACGATAATACCTCCGGAATGATTGAACAAGATGGATTGCACGCAGGTTCTCCG
GCCGCTTGGGTGGAGAGGCTATTCGGCTATGACTGGGCACAACAGACAATCGGCTGCTCTGATGCCGCCG
TGTTCCGGCTGTCAGCGCAGGGGCGCCCGGTTCTTTTTGTCAAGACCGACCTGTCCGGTGCCCTGAATGA
ACTGCAGGACGAGGCAGCGCGGCTATCGTGGCTGGCCGCGACGGGCGTTCCTTGCGCAGCTGTGCTCGAC
GTTGTCACTGAAGCGGGAAGGGACTGGCTGCTATTGGGCGAAGTGCCGGGGCAGGATCTCCTGTCATCTC
ACCTTGCTCCTGCCGAGAAAGTATCCATCATGGCTGATGCAATGCGGCGGCTGCATACGCTTGATCCGGC
TACCTGCCCATTCGACCACCAAGCGAAACATCGCATCGAGCGAGCACGTACTCGGATGGAAGCCGGTCTT
GTCGATCAGGATGATCTGGACGAAGAGCATCAGGGGCTCGCGCCAGCCGAACTGTTCGCCAGGCTCAAGG
CGCGCATGCCCGACGGCGAGGATCTCGTCGTGACCCATGGCGATGCCTGCTTGCCGAATATCATGGTGGA
AAATGGCCGCTTTTCTGGATTCATCGACTGTGGCCGGCTGGGTGTGGCGGACCGCTATCAGGACATAGCG
TTGGCTACCCGTGATATTGCTGAAGAGCTTGGCGGCGAATGGGCTGACCGCTTCCTCGTGCTTTACGGTA
TCGCCGCTCCCGATTCGCAGCGCATCGCCTTCTATCGCCTTCTTGACGAGTTCTTCTGAGTCGACAATCA
ACCTCTGGATTACAAAATTTGTGAAAGATTGACTGGTATTCTTAACTATGTTGCTCCTTTTACGCTATGT
GGATACGCTGCTTTAATGCCTTTGTATCATGCGTTAACTAAACTTGTTTATTGCAGCTTATAATGGTTAC
AAATAAAGCAATAGCATCACAAATTTCACAAATAAAGCATTTTTTTCACTGCATTCTAGTTGTGGTTTGT
CCAAACTCATCAATGTATCTTATCATGTCTGGAACTGACTCAAATGATGTCAATTAGTCTATCAGAAGCT
CATCTGGTCTCCCTTCCGGGGGACAAGACATCCCTGTTTAATATTTAAACAGCAGTGTTCCCAAACTGGG
TTCTTATATCCCTTGCTCTGGTCAACCAGGTTGCAGGGTTTCCTGTCCTCACAGGAACGAAGTCCCTAAA
GAAACAGTGGCAGCCAGGTTTAGCCCCGGAATTGACTGGATTCCTTTTTTAGGGCCCATTGGTATGGCTT
TTTCCCCGTATCCCCCCAGGTGTCTGCAGGCTCAAAGAGCAGCGAGAAGCGTTCAGAGGAAAGCGATCCC
GTGCCACCTTCCCCGTGCCCGGGCTGTCCCCGCACGCTGCCGGCACGGGGATGCGGGGGGAGCGCCGGAC
CGGAGCGGAGCCCCGGGCGGCTCGCTGCTGCCCCCTAGCGGGGGAGGGACGTAATTACATCCCTGGGGGC
TTTGGGGGGGGGGCTGTCCCCGATATCTATAACAAGAAAATATATATATAATAAGTTATCACGTAAGTAG
AACATGAAATAACAATATAATTATCGTATGAGTTAAATCTTAAAAGTCACGTAAAAGGTAATCATGCGTC
ATTTTGACTCACGCGGTCGTTATAGTTCAAAATCAGTGACACTTACCGCATTGACAAGCACGCCTCACGG
GAGCTCCAAGCGGCGACTGAGATGTCCTAAATGCACAGCGACGGATTCGCGCTATTTAGAAAGAGAGAGC
AATATTTCAAGAATGCATGCGTCAATTTTACGCAGACTATCTTTCTAGGGTTAATCTAGCTGCATCAGGA
TCATATCGTCGGGTCTTTTTTCCGGCTCAGTCATCGCCCAAGCTGGCGCTATCTGGGCATCGGGGAGGAA
GAAGCCCGTGCCTTTTCCCGCGAGGTTGAAGCGGCATGGAAAGAGTTTGCCGAGGATGACTGCTGCTGCA
TTGACGTTGAGCGAAAACGCACGTTTACCATGATGATTCGGGAAGGTGTGGCCACGCACGCCTTTAACGG
TGAACTGTTCGTTCAGGCCACCTGGGATACCAGTTCGTCGCGGCTTTTCCGGACACAGTTCCGGATGGTC
AGCCCGAAGCGCATCAGCAACCCGAACAATACCGGCGACAGCCGGAACTGCCGTGCCGGTGTGCAGATTA
ATGACAGCGGTGCGGCGCTGGGATATTACGTCAGCGAGGACGGGTATCCTGGCTGGATGCCGCAGAAATG
GACATGGATACCCCGTGAGTTACCCGGCGGGCGCGCTTGGCGTAATCATGGTCATAGCTGTTTCCTGTGT
GAAATTGTTATCCGCTCACAATTCCACACAACATACGAGCCGGAAGCATAAAGTGTAAAGCCTGGGGTGC
CTAATGAGTGAGCTAACTCACATTAATTGCGTTGCGCTCACTGCCCGCTTTCCAGTCGGGAAACCTGTCG
TGCCAGCTGCATTAATGAATCGGCCAACGCGCGGGGAGAGGCGGTTTGCGTATTGGGCGCTCTTCCGCTT
CCTCGCTCACTGACTCGCTGCGCTCGGTCGTTCGGCTGCGGCGAGCGGTATCAGCTCACTCAAAGGCGGT
AATACGGTTATCCACAGAATCAGGGGATAACGCAGGAAAGAACATGTGAGCAAAAGGCCAGCAAAAGGCC
AGGAACCGTAAAAAGGCCGCGTTGCTGGCGTTTTTCCATAGGCTCCGCCCCCCTGACGAGCATCACAAAA
ATCGACGCTCAAGTCAGAGGTGGCGAAACCCGACAGGACTATAAAGATACCAGGCGTTTCCCCCTGGAAG
CTCCCTCGTGCGCTCTCCTGTTCCGACCCTGCCGCTTACCGGATACCTGTCCGCCTTTCTCCCTTCGGGG
AGCGTGGCGCTTTCTCATAGCTCACGCTGTAGGTATCTCAGTTCGGTGTAGGTCGTTCGCTCCAAGCTGG
GCTGTGTGCACGAACCCCCCGTTCAGCCCGACCGCTGCGCCTTATCCGGTAACTATCGTCTTGAGTCCAA
CCCGGTAAGACACGACTTATCGCCACTGGCAGCAGCCACTGGTAACAGGATTAGCAGAGCGAGGTATGTA
GGCGGTGCTACAGAGTTCTTGAAGTGGTGGCCTAACTACGGCTACACTAGAAGAACAGTATTTGGTATCT
GCGCTCTGCTGAAGCCAGTTACCTTCGGAAAAAGAGTTGGTAGCTCTTGATCCGGCAAACAAACCACCGC
TGGTAGCGGTGGTTTTTTTGTTTGCAAGCAGCAGATTACGCGCAGAAAAAAAGGATCTCAAGAAGATCCT
TTGATCTTTTCTACGGGGTCTGACGCTCAGTGGAACGAAAACTCACGTTAAGGGATTTTGGTCATGAGAT
TATCAAAAAGGATCTTCACCTAGATCCTTTTAAATTAAAAATGAAGTTTTAAATCAATCTAAAGTATATA
TGAGTAAACTTGGTCTGACAGTTACCAATGCTTAATCAGTGAGGCACCTATCTCAGCGATCTGTCTATTT
CGTTCATCCATAGTTGCCTGACTCCCCGTCGTGTAGATAACTACGATACGGGAGGGCTTACCATCTGGCC
CCAGTGCTGCAATGATACCGCGAG
Features (pLannotate 1.2.2; 21 found; start..end, strand, type, name):
    719..823     -  promoter       AmpR promoter: bla
    849..1304    -  rep_origin     f1 ori (sequence partly withheld): f1 bacteriophage origin of replication; arrow indicates direction of (+) strand synthesis
   1309..1464    -  CDS            lacZα (fragment): LacZα fragment of β-galactosidase; lacZ fragment
   1466..1585    +  CDS            B (fragment): PORTL_LAMBD - Experimental evidence at protein level: Swiss-Prot protein existence level 1. Forms the portal vertex of the capsid (PubMed:6228056, PubMed:6232391). This portal plays critical roles in head assembly, genome packaging, neck/tail attachment, and genome ejection (Probable). The portal protein multimerizes as a single ring-shaped homododecamer arranged around a central channel (PubMed:6232391). Binds to the terminase subunits to form the packaging machine (PubMed:7799432). From Escherichia phage lambda (Bacteriophage lambda).
   2107..2318    +  promoter       EF-1α core promoter: core promoter for human elongation factor EF-1α
   2331..2599    +  LTR            5' LTR (truncated): truncated 5' long terminal repeat (LTR) from human T-cell leukemia virus (HTLV) type 1
   2634..2699    +  CDS            3xFLAG: three tandem FLAG® epitope tags, followed by an enterokinase cleavage site
   2814..3704    +  CDS            HaloTag®: modified bacterial dehalogenase that forms covalent bonds with chloroalkane derivatives
   3717..3737    +  CDS            TEV site: tobacco etch virus (TEV) protease recognition and cleavage site
   3768..4340    +  misc_feature   IRES: internal ribosome entry site (IRES) of the encephalomyocarditis virus (EMCV)
   4349..5143    +  CDS            NeoR/KanR: aminoglycoside phosphotransferase from Tn5; aph(3')-II (or nptII); confers resistance to neomycin, kanamycin, and G418 (Geneticin®)
   5150..5256    +  misc_feature   WPRE (fragment): woodchuck hepatitis virus posttranscriptional regulatory element
   5265..5386    +  polyA_signal   SV40 poly(A) signal: SV40 polyadenylation signal
   5404..5496    +  ncRNA          G-CSF SLDE: Accession: RF00183 - G-CSF factor stem-loop destabilising element (SLDE)
   6194..6661    +  CDS            B (fragment): PORTL_LAMBD - Experimental evidence at protein level: Swiss-Prot protein existence level 1. Forms the portal vertex of the capsid (PubMed:6228056, PubMed:6232391). This portal plays critical roles in head assembly, genome packaging, neck/tail attachment, and genome ejection (Probable). The portal protein multimerizes as a single ring-shaped homododecamer arranged around a central channel (PubMed:6232391). Binds to the terminase subunits to form the packaging machine (PubMed:7799432). From Escherichia phage lambda (Bacteriophage lambda).
   6699..6715    -  protein_bind   lac operator: The lac repressor binds to the lac operator to inhibit transcription in E. coli. This inhibition can be relieved by adding lactose or isopropyl-β-D-thiogalactopyranoside (IPTG). lac repressor encoded by lacI
   6723..6753    -  promoter       lac promoter: promoter for the E. coli lac operon
   6768..6789    -  protein_bind   CAP binding site: CAP binding activates transcription in the presence of cAMP. E. coli catabolite activator protein
   6802..6894    -  CDS            lacI (fragment): lac repressor; lacI; The lac repressor binds to the lac operator to inhibit transcription in E. coli. This inhibition can be relieved by adding lactose or isopropyl-β-D-thiogalactopyranoside (IPTG).
   7077..7665    -  rep_origin     ori: high-copy-number ColE1/pMB1/pBR322/pUC origin of replication
   7836..718     -  CDS            AmpR (across the origin): β-lactamase; bla; confers resistance to ampicillin, carbenicillin, and related antibiotics
