[The description below was written by a language model from this plasmid's Addgene catalogue record and pLannotate feature annotations shown in this document.]
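Description:
NES-Halo is a mammalian expression plasmid of about 8 kb, built by Gibson cloning into the 3X-Flag-Halo-TEV backbone, that produces a HaloTag protein carrying three copies of the HIV Rev nuclear export signal. It is propagated in E. coli through a high-copy ColE1/pUC-type origin with ampicillin selection (AmpR under its own bla promoter). The backbone also retains an f1 phage origin and remnants of the lac region (lacZα fragment, lac promoter and operator, CAP site). Short fragments matching the lambda phage portal protein gene flank the expression cassette; the record does not explain them.

Expression is driven by the human EF-1α core promoter followed by a truncated HTLV-1 5' LTR segment, a composite arrangement commonly used to boost transcription and translation in mammalian cells. The annotated reading frame contains a 3xFLAG epitope, then a gap of roughly 100 nt that is unannotated and presumably holds the 3X NES insert, followed by HaloTag and a TEV protease site. This order agrees with the catalogue description of Halo as C-terminal to the insert. The catalogue lists mouse as the insert species, although the NES is named as deriving from HIV Rev. Downstream, an EMCV IRES links the fusion to NeoR/KanR on the same transcript, allowing G418 selection of expressing cells. A WPRE fragment and an SV40 polyadenylation signal complete the transcript.

HaloTag binds chloroalkane ligands covalently, so the protein can be labelled with fluorescent dyes for imaging. The NES repeats should direct it out of the nucleus, making the construct plausibly useful as a cytoplasmic reference protein in localisation studies, although the record states the purpose only as expression of the 3X HIV NES.
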