Addgene plasmid #200201: NES-Halo
Purpose: Expression of 3X HIV NES
Depositing lab: Sheila Teves. Depositing organization: University of British Columbia. Publication: Heat shock transcription factors demonstrate a distinct mode of interaction with mitotic chromosomes. Price RM, Budzynski MA, Shen J, Mitchell JE, Kwan JZJ, Teves SS. Nucleic Acids Res. 2023 Apr 28:gkad304. doi: 10.1093/nar/gkad304. PubMed 37114996.
Backbone
  Vector backbone: 3X-Flag-Halo-TEV
  Vector type: Mammalian Expression
Growth in bacteria
  Bacterial resistance: Ampicillin, 100 μg/mL
  Growth temperature: 37°C
  Growth strain: DH5alpha
  Copy number: High Copy
Gene/Insert
  Gene/Insert name: 3X HIV Rev NES-Halo
  Species: M. musculus (mouse)
  Mutation: None
  Promoter: EF_1alpha
  Tag / fusion protein: Halo (C terminal on insert)
  Cloning method: Gibson Cloning
Terms and licenses: Academic/Nonprofit Terms; Industry Terms: Not Available to Industry
Depositor comments: Please visit https://www.biorxiv.org/content/10.1101/2022.10.05.511012v1 for bioRxiv preprint.
How to cite: NES-Halo was a gift from Sheila Teves (Addgene plasmid # 200201 ; http://n2t.net/addgene:200201 ; RRID:Addgene_200201)
